Addgene plasmid #249336: pMX H2B-mKate2
Purpose: Fluorescence nuclear marker
Depositing lab: Takeaki Ozawa. Depositing organization: University of Tokyo, School of Science. Publication: Immediate nuclear accumulation of BMAL1 to regulate cellular circadian clock synchronization. Tamaru T, Kawamura G, Yoshitane H, Koinuma S, Fukada Y, Naito A, Ozawa T, Takamatsu K. Commun Biol. 2025 Dec 17. doi: 10.1038/s42003-025-09373-1. PubMed 41408449.
Backbone
  Vector backbone: pMX
  Backbone size w/o insert (bp): 4529
  Total vector size (bp): 5612
  Vector type: Retroviral
Growth in bacteria
  Bacterial resistance: Ampicillin, 100 μg/mL
  Growth temperature: 37°C
  Growth strain: NEB Stable
  Copy number: Unknown
Gene/Insert
  Gene/Insert name: Histone 2B
  Species: H. sapiens (human)
  Insert size (bp): 378
  Tag / fusion protein: mKate2 (C terminal on insert)
  Cloning method: Restriction Enzyme; 5′ cloning site BamHI (not destroyed); 3′ cloning site XhoI (not destroyed)
  Sequencing primers: 5′ caaagtagacggcatcgcagc
Terms and licenses: Academic/Nonprofit Terms; Industry Terms: Not Available to Industry
How to cite: pMX H2B-mKate2 was a gift from Takeaki Ozawa (Addgene plasmid # 249336 ; http://n2t.net/addgene:249336 ; RRID:Addgene_249336)
