[The description below was written by a language model from this plasmid's Addgene catalogue record and pLannotate feature annotations shown in this document.]
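Description:
pMX H2B-mKate2 is a Moloney murine leukemia virus (MMLV)-based retroviral transfer vector built on the pMX backbone, designed to deliver a red fluorescent nuclear marker into mammalian cells. It is propagated in E. coli through a high-copy ColE1/pUC-type origin and selected with ampicillin via the β-lactamase gene and its native bla promoter. The catalogue lists a total size of 5,612 bp, while the sequenced record is slightly longer at 5,686 nt.

The payload is human histone H2B (annotated as H2BC12, 378 bp), cloned between BamHI and XhoI sites and joined at its C terminus to the monomeric, fast-maturing red fluorescent protein mKate2. Because H2B is incorporated into chromatin, the fusion labels nuclei and chromosomes in living cells. No separate internal promoter is annotated, so expression presumably comes from the 5′ MMLV LTR, as is usual for pMX vectors. Between the LTR and the insert lie the Ψ packaging signal, a truncated gag sequence lacking its start codon (which extends the packaging signal), and a pol fragment carrying the splice acceptor; together these allow the genomic RNA to be encapsidated in packaging cells supplying gag, pol and env in trans, and allow the transgene message to be spliced. The 3′ LTR region is annotated as a short fragment matching a ΔU3 LTR directly followed by a larger MMLV LTR segment, which probably reflects split annotation of one LTR rather than a true self-inactivating design. A small lacI fragment is a backbone remnant. No mammalian selection marker is annotated, so transduced cells would be identified by red fluorescence. The associated work used it as a nuclear marker in imaging studies of BMAL1 nuclear accumulation in the circadian clock.
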