Features (pLannotate 1.2.2; 12 found; start..end, strand, type, name):
      8..601     +  LTR            LTR: long terminal repeat from Moloney murine leukemia virus
    664..1021    +  misc_feature   MMLV Ψ: packaging signal of Moloney murine leukemia virus (MMLV)
   1086..1502    +  CDS            gag (truncated): truncated Moloney murine leukemia virus (MMLV) gag gene lacking the start codon
   1512..1886    +  misc_feature   pol region: Moloney murine leukemia virus (MMLV) pol region containing the splice acceptor site
   1901..2278    +  CDS            H2BC12 (sequence partly withheld): H2B1K_HUMAN - Also known as H2BFT Experimental evidence at protein level: Swiss-Prot protein existence level 1. Has broad antibacterial activity. May contribute to the formation of the functional antimicrobial barrier of the colonic epithelium, and to the bactericidal activity of amniotic fluid. From Homo sapiens (Human).
   2285..2977    +  CDS            mKate2: mKate2 is a basic (constitutively fluorescent) red fluorescent protein published in 2009, derived from Entacmaea quadricolor. It is reported to be a rapidly-maturing monomer with moderate acid sensitivity.
   3055..3176    +  LTR            3' LTR (ΔU3) (fragment): self-inactivating 3' long terminal repeat (LTR) from Moloney murine leukemia virus
   3177..3646    +  LTR            LTR: long terminal repeat from Moloney murine leukemia virus
   3712..3764    -  CDS            lacI (fragment): lac repressor; lacI; The lac repressor binds to the lac operator to inhibit transcription in E. coli. This inhibition can be relieved by adding lactose or isopropyl-β-D-thiogalactopyranoside (IPTG).
   3947..4535    -  rep_origin     ori: high-copy-number ColE1/pMB1/pBR322/pUC origin of replication
   4699..5559    -  CDS            AmpR: β-lactamase; bla; confers resistance to ampicillin, carbenicillin, and related antibiotics
   5560..5664    -  promoter       AmpR promoter: bla
>Addgene plasmid #249336 | pMX H2B-mKate2 | addgene full sequence | sequence record 497345 | Addgene NGS Result
CCTGCATAATGAAAGACCCCACCTGTAGGTTTGGCAAGCTAGCTTAAGTAACGCCATTTTGCAAGGCATG
GAAAAATACATAACTGAGAATAGAAAAGTTCAGATCAAGGTCAGGAACAGATGGAACAGCTGAATATGGG
CCAAACAGGATATCTGTGGTAAGCAGTTCCTGCCCCGGCTCAGGGCCAAGAACAGATGGAACAGCTGAAT
ATGGGCCAAACAGGATATCTGTGGTAAGCAGTTCCTGCCCCGGCTCAGGGCCAAGAACAGATGGTCCCCA
GATGCGGTCCAGCCCTCAGCAGTTTCTAGAGAACCATCAGATGTTTCCAGGGTGCCCCAAGGACCTGAAA
TGACCCTGTGCCTTATTTGAACTAACCAATCAGTTCGCTTCTCGCTTCTGTTCGCGCGCTTCTGCTCCCC
GAGCTCAATAAAAGAGCCCACAACCCCTCACTCGGCGCGCCAGTCCTCCGATTGACTGAGTCGCCCGGGT
ACCCGTGTATCCAATAAACCCTCTTGCAGTTGCATCCGACTTGTGGTCTCGCTGTTCCTTGGGAGGGTCT
CCTCTGAGTGATTGACTACCCGTCAGCGGGGGTCTTTCATTTGGGGGCTCGTCCGGGATCGGGAGACCCC
TGCCCAGGGACCACCGACCCACCACCGGGAGGTAAGCTGGCCAGCAACTTATCTGTGTCTGTCCGATTGT
CTAGTGTCTATGACTGATTTTATGCGCCTGCGTCGGTACTAGTTAGCTAACTAGCTCTGTATCTGGCGGA
CCCGTGGTGGAACTGACGAGTTCGGAACACCCGGCCGCAACCCTGGGAGACGTCCCAGGGACTTCGGGGG
CCGTTTTTGTGGCCCGACCTGAGTCCAAAAATCCCGATCGTTTTGGACTCTTTGGTGCACCCCCCTTAGA
GGAGGGATATGTGGTTCTGGTAGGAGACGAGAACCTAAAACAGTTCCCGCCTCCGTCTGAATTTTTGCTT
TCGGTTTGGGACCGAAGCCGCGCCGCGCGTCTTGTCTGCTGCAGCATCGTTCTGTGTTGTCTCTGTCTGA
CTGTGTTTCTGTATTTGTCTGAAAATATGGGCCCGGGCCAGACTGTTACCACTCCCTTAAGTTTGACCTT
AGGTCACTGGAAAGATGTCGAGCGGATCGCTCACAACCAGTCGGTAGATGTCAAGAAGAGACGTTGGGTT
ACCTTCTGCTCTGCAGAATGGCCAACCTTTAACGTCGGATGGCCGCGAGACGGCACCTTTAACCGAGACC
TCATCACCCAGGTTAAGATCAAGGTCTTTTCACCTGGCCCGCATGGACACCCAGACCAGGTCCCCTACAT
CGTGACCTGGGAAGCCTTGGCTTTTGACCCCCCTCCCTGGGTCAAGCCCTTTGTACACCCTAAGCCTCCG
CCTCCTCTTCCTCCATCCGCCCCGTCTCTCCCCCTTGAACCTCCTCGTTCGACCCCGCCTCGATCCTCCC
TTTATCCAGCCCTCACTCCTTCTCTAGGCGCCCCCATATGGCCATATGAGATCTTATATGGGGCACCCCC
GCCCCTTGTAAACTTCCCTGACCCTGACATGACAAGAGTTACTAACAGCCCCTCTCTCCAAGCTCACTTA
CAGGCTCTCTACTTAGTCCAGCACGAAGTCTGGAGACCTCTGGCGGCAGCCTACCAAGAACAACTGGACC
GACCGGTGGTACCTCACCCTTACCGAGTCGGCGACACAGTGTGGGTCCGCCGACACCAGACTAAGAACCT
AGAACCTCGCTGGAAAGGACCTTACACAGTCCTGCTGACCACCCCCACCGCCCTCAAAGTAGACGGCATC
GCAGCTTGGATACACGCCGCCCACGTGAAGGCTGCCGACCCCGGGGGTGGACCATCCTCTAGACTGCCGG
ATCCGCCACCATG
[375 nt withheld, positions 1904-2278]
GAATTCGTGAGCGAGCTGATTAAGGAGAACATGCACATGAAGCTGTACATGGAGGGCACCGTGAACAACC
ACCACTTCAAGTGCACATCCGAGGGCGAAGGCAAGCCCTACGAGGGCACCCAGACCATGAGAATCAAGGC
GGTCGAGGGCGACCCTCTCCCCTTCGCCTTCGACATCCTGGCTACCAGCTTCATGTACGGCAGCAAAACC
TTCATCAACCACACCCAGGGCATCCCCGACTTCTTTAAGCAGTCCTTCCCCGAGGGCTTCACATGGGAGA
GAGTCACCACATACGAAGACGGGGGCGTGCTGACCGCTACCCAGGACACCAGCCTCCAGGACGGCTGCCT
CATCTACAACGTCAAGATCAGAGGGGTGAACTTCCCATCCAACGGCCCTGTGATGCAGAAGAAAACACTC
GGCTGGGAGGCCTCCACCGAGACCCTGTACCCCGCTGACGGCGGCCTGGAAGGCAGAGCCGACATGGCCC
TGAAGCTCGTGGGCGGGGGCCACCTGATCTGCAACTTGAAGACCACATACAGATCCAAGAAACCCGCTAA
GAACCTCAAGATGCCCGGCGTCTACTATGTGGACAGAAGACTGGAAAGAATCAAGGAGGCCGACAAAGAG
ACCTACGTCGAGCAGCACGAGGTGGCTGTGGCCAGATACTGCGACCTCCCTAGCAAACTGGGGCACAGAG
GCAGCCTCGAGCGGCCGCCAGCACAGTGGTCGACGATAAAATAAAAGATTTTATTTAGTCTCCAGAAAAA
GGGGGGAATGAAAGACCCCACCTGTAGGTTTGGCAAGCTAGCTTAAGTAACGCCATTTTGCAAGGCATGG
AAAAATACATAACTGAGAATAGAGAAGTTCAGATCAAGGTCAGGAACAGATGGAACAGCTGAATATGGGC
CAAACAGGATATCTGTGGTAAGCAGTTCCTGCCCCGGCTCAGGGCCAAGAACAGATGGAACAGCTGAATA
TGGGCCAAACAGGATATCTGTGGTAAGCAGTTCCTGCCCCGGCTCAGGGCCAAGAACAGATGGTCCCCAG
ATGCGGTCCAGCCCTCAGCAGTTTCTAGAGAACCATCAGATGTTTCCAGGGTGCCCCAAGGACCTGAAAT
GACCCTGTGCCTTATTTGAACTAACCAATCAGTTCGCTTCTCGCTTCTGTTCGCGCGCTTCTGCTCCCCG
AGCTCAATAAAAGAGCCCACAACCCCTCACTCGGGGCGCCAGTCCTCCGATTGACTGAGTCGCCCGGGTA
CCCGTGTATCCAATAAACCCTCTTGCAGTTGCATCCGACTTGTGGTCTCGCTGTTCCTTGGGAGGGTCTC
CTCTGAGTGATTGACTACCCGTCAGCGGGGGTCTTTCACATGCAGCATGTATCAAAATTAATTTGGTTTT
TTTTCTTAAGTATTTACATTAAATGGCCATAGTTGCATTAATGAATCGGCCAACGCGCGGGGAGAGGCGG
TTTGCGTATTGGGCGCTCTTCCGCTTCCTCGCTCACTGACTCGCTGCGCTCGGTCGTTCGGCTGCGGCGA
GCGGTATCAGCTCACTCAAAGGCGGTAATACGGTTATCCACAGAATCAGGGGATAACGCAGGAAAGAACA
TGTGAGCAAAAGGCCAGCAAAAGGCCAGGAACCGTAAAAAGGCCGCGTTGCTGGCGTTTTTCCATAGGCT
CCGCCCCCCTGACGAGCATCACAAAAATCGACGCTCAAGTCAGAGGTGGCGAAACCCGACAGGACTATAA
AGATACCAGGCGTTTCCCCCTGGAAGCTCCCTCGTGCGCTCTCCTGTTCCGACCCTGCCGCTTACCGGAT
ACCTGTCCGCCTTTCTCCCTTCGGGAAGCGTGGCGCTTTCTCATAGCTCACGCTGTAGGTATCTCAGTTC
GGTGTAGGTCGTTCGCTCCAAGCTGGGCTGTGTGCACGAACCCCCCGTTCAGCCCGACCGCTGCGCCTTA
TCCGGTAACTATCGTCTTGAGTCCAACCCGGTAAGACACGACTTATCGCCACTGGCAGCAGCCACTGGTA
ACAGGATTAGCAGAGCGAGGTATGTAGGCGGTGCTACAGAGTTCTTGAAGTGGTGGCCTAACTACGGCTA
CACTAGAAGAACAGTATTTGGTATCTGCGCTCTGCTGAAGCCAGTTACCTTCGGAAAAAGAGTTGGTAGC
TCTTGATCCGGCAAACAAACCACCGCTGGTAGCGGTGGTTTTTTTGTTTGCAAGCAGCAGATTACGCGCA
GAAAAAAAGGATCTCAAGAAGATCCTTTGATCTTTTCTACGGGGTCTGACGCTCAGTGGAACGAAAACTC
ACGTTAAGGGATTTTGGTCATGAGATTATCAAAAAGGATCTTCACCTAGATCCTTTTGCGGCCGGCCGCA
AATCAATCTAAAGTATATATGAGTAAACTTGGTCTGACAGTTACCAATGCTTAATCAGTGAGGCACCTAT
CTCAGCGATCTGTCTATTTCGTTCATCCATAGTTGCCTGACTCCCCGTCGTGTAGATAACTACGATACGG
GAGGGCTTACCATCTGGCCCCAGTGCTGCAATGATACCGCGAGACCCACGCTCACCGGCTCCAGATTTAT
CAGCAATAAACCAGCCAGCCGGAAGGGCCGAGCGCAGAAGTGGTCCTGCAACTTTATCCGCCTCCATCCA
GTCTATTAATTGTTGCCGGGAAGCTAGAGTAAGTAGTTCGCCAGTTAATAGTTTGCGCAACGTTGTTGCC
ATTGCTACAGGCATCGTGGTGTCACGCTCGTCGTTTGGTATGGCTTCATTCAGCTCCGGTTCCCAACGAT
CAAGGCGAGTTACATGATCCCCCATGTTGTGCAAAAAAGCGGTTAGCTCCTTCGGTCCTCCGATCGTTGT
CAGAAGTAAGTTGGCCGCAGTGTTATCACTCATGGTTATGGCAGCACTGCATAATTCTCTTACTGTCATG
CCATCCGTAAGATGCTTTTCTGTGACTGGTGAGTACTCAACCAAGTCATTCTGAGAATAGTGTATGCGGC
GACCGAGTTGCTCTTGCCCGGCGTCAATACGGGATAATACCGCGCCACATAGCAGAACTTTAAAAGTGCT
CATCATTGGAAAACGTTCTTCGGGGCGAAAACTCTCAAGGATCTTACCGCTGTTGAGATCCAGTTCGATG
TAACCCACTCGTGCACCCAACTGATCTTCAGCATCTTTTACTTTCACCAGCGTTTCTGGGTGAGCAAAAA
CAGGAAGGCAAAATGCCGCAAAAAAGGGAATAAGGGCGACACGGAAATGTTGAATACTCATACTCTTCCT
TTTTCAATATTATTGAAGCATTTATCAGGGTTATTGTCTCATGAGCGGATACATATTTGAATGTATTTAG
AAAAATAAACAAATAGGGGTTCCGCGCACATTTCCCCGAAAAGTGCCA
